>Addgene plasmid #98698 | pDB4279 | depositor full sequence | sequence record 180714 | Full Sequence
TCGCGCGTTTCGGTGATGACGGTGAAAACCTCTGACACATGCAGCTCCCGGAGACGGTCACAGCTTGTCT
GTAAGCGGATGCCGGGAGCAGACAAGCCCGTCAGGGCGCGTCAGCGGGTGTTGGCGGGTGTCGGGGCTGG
CTTAACTATGCGGCATCAGAGCAGATTGTACTGAGAGTGCACCATAATCGATGGCCAACCTTCCAATTCA
TTAAATCGAGTCCTCCATCAGATGATTTACAAGGTTTTGCATAGAATCCCTAAGTAAGAGAAGTTGTTAG
TGATTTCTTCAAGTTTACTAAAATTTACATACAAATGGATGATCTCTTCTCCATTGTTTCCTTTCTTCTT
GCAAACGCGTTTTACAAAGAGATGACATGCTATTTTCTGATTATTTTTTTCTATAGTTTTCTATTTTGTA
CGTCCTTGGGAGTCCGAAATGTAAAATCGGGGTATGGTTAGTAGCGGCAGCGTTCATTATGGTATATAAA
AGATAAAAAGTAGGGGCAAGCGAGACAGAATGGGATACAAGGGCATCGTCTATAATTATAGCTAAAAATT
GTATTTTAATTTGTATTTTTTGTAATTTTATTTCTCATTGTTTTACTTAAAATGAATGCGAATTAGAGAA
AACTTCAACGAAATGTCAAAATAAGCTCAGCAAAATATACAATTTTAGGGAAAGCGATCAGCAACTTATT
CTCCGTTGTAGATTCTTTTTCTTCATAAATTCCAACAATGTAACTGCCAATTGATTTTTCTCTAGATGCT
AATAAATTGAAACTAATGAATATAATAACACAGGTTTTGATAAATTGTAAACTCTTACTCAAAAAAAGAA
TGTTAAAACTAATTTAACCTTTTTATAAAGGCTCATGGCGTTAAAGAGGATAGTAAAAATTCTACAATTT
TTTAATTTAATGTCACAATTGTCTTGCGAATATAATTCTATTAATTTTCGCTAACTGCTGTTTTAGTACT
ATTACTTTCAATATGCCTTATATGCAACTTTAATTCATGAAGAATGCAATATTTTTGCAATCTTTCTTGT
ACTGAGCGCTTTTTATCATTTAGTACTCATTATTTAATTTTTCAGTAAAGGGCAATAAATAAATTTGTAG
AAGATGCAATGTAATCTCCTCTATCCTTTTGCTCATATGTTTATGAGTATACCTAGTCTAGAAAGGCTTG
TATTTAAAATATTATTCAATAAAAATTCACAATTTTTACGACATGTGCTACCATTCACTTAACTTCCTGA
TTATAAAATTGGTTCGTTTATACTAATTACTTAAGTACCTTTAACTAAACAAAATGCCTATATATATATT
AATTTACAATGAGTGTCAGATAAGTCACTATGTCCGAGTGGTTAAGGAGTTAGACTCGCCATCGATGGAC
ATGGAGGCCCAGAATACCCTCCTTGACAGTCTTGACGTGCGCAGCTCAGGGGCATGATGTGACTGTCGCC
CGTACATTTAGCCCATACATCCCCATGTATAATCATTTGCATCCATACATTTTGATGGCCGCACGGCGCG
AAGCAAAAATTACGGCTCCTCGCTGCAGACCTGCGAGCAGGGAAACGCTCCCCTCACAGACGCGTTGAAT
TGTCCCCACGCCGCGCCCCTGTAGAGAAATATAAAAGGTTAGGATTTGCCACTGAGGTTCTTCTTTCATA
TACTTCCTTTTAAAATCTTGCTAGGATACAGTTCTCACATCACATCCGAACATAAACAACCATGCCTTTG
TCTCAAGAAGAATCCACCCTCATTGAAAGAGCAACGGCTACAATCAACAGCATCCCCATCTCTGAAGACT
ACAGCGTCGCCAGCGCAGCTCTCTCTAGCGACGGCCGCATCTTCACTGGTGTCAATGTATATCATTTTAC
TGGGGGACCTTGTGCAGAACTCGTGGTGCTGGGCACTGCTGCTGCTGCGGCAGCTGGCAACCTGACTTGT
ATCGTCGCGATCGGAAATGAGAACAGGGGCATCTTGAGCCCCTGCGGACGGTGTCGACAGGTGCTTCTCG
ATCTGCATCCTGGGATCAAAGCCATAGTGAAGGACAGTGATGGACAGCCGACGGCAGTTGGGATTCGTGA
ATTGCTGCCCTCTGGTTATGTGTGGGAGGGCTAATCAGTACTGACAATAAAAAGATTCTTGTTTTCAAGA
ACTTGTCATTTGTATAGTTTTTTTATATTGTAGTTGTTCTATTTTAATCAAATGTTAGCGTGATTTATAT
TTTTTTTCGCCTCGACATCATCTGCCCAGATGCGAAGTTAAGTGCGCAGAAAGTAATATCATGCGTCAAT
CGTATGTGAATGCTGGTCGCTATACTGCATCGCGATGGTATGCGGTGTGAAATACCGCACAGATGCGTAA
GGAGAAAATACCGCATCAGGCGCCATTCGCCATTCAGGCTGCGCAACTGTTGGGAAGGGCGATCGGTGCG
GGCCTCTTCGCTATTACGCCAGCTGGCGAAAGGGGGATGTGCTGCAAGGCGATTAAGTTGGGTAACGCCA
GGGTTTTCCCAGTCACGACGTTGTAAAACGACGGCCAGTGCCAAGCTTGCATGCCTGCAGGTCGACTCTA
GAGGATCCCCACGGTACCCCTGTTTCGTCCTCACGGACTCATCAGACCGGAAAGCACATCCGGTGACAGG
GCACCACCGACTCGGTGCCACTCACTTTTTTCAAGTTGATAACGGACTAGCCTTATTTTAACTTGCTATT
TCTAGCTCTAAAACAGAGAGATAACCCACAAGAATTGAGTTAAGCCCATTCTTCGGTACAGGTTATGTTT
TTTGGCAACAGCAACTATTCAAATCAACTGAAAGTTTTTTAGAATTCAACAACTTCCAATACTCAAGTGT
CCAAGCTAGCAAACTGTTTAATAATCGTGACCCAACATTCCTTTCATGCGCACCCTCAGCGTCACATAAA
TCAACACTTTACAACACCTATTCAAAGCTTCTATATGCCTTCGTCATTTAAATGTCTAACATTTCAAAAA
AGTGTTTGCTAATGGTAAATTCTTGAGTTTTCTTGGAAGCACATATATAACGAGTGTGACTGTTCTACGC
TCCTTGCTGACTAGTCATCAGTCTACGCATGCCAACTACCACCAACATAAGCAAAAGGTACCCGGGGTAC
CGAGCTCGAATTCGTAATCATGTCATAGCTGTTTCCTGTGTGAAATTGTTATCCGCTCACAATTCCACAC
AACATACGAGCCGGAAGCATAAAGTGTAAAGCCTGGGGTGCCTAATGAGTGAGCTAACTCACATTAATTG
CGTTGCGCTCACTGCCCGCTTTCCAGTCGGGAAACCTGTCGTGCCAGCTGCATTAATGAATCGGCCAACG
CGCGGGGAGAGGCGGTTTGCGTATTGGGCGCTCTTCCGCTTCCTCGCTCACTGACTCGCTGCGCTCGGTC
GTTCGGCTGCGGCGAGCGGTATCAGCTCACTCAAAGGCGGTAATACGGTTATCCACAGAATCAGGGGATA
ACGCAGGAAAGAACATGTGAGCAAAAGGCCAGCAAAAGGCCAGGAACCGTAAAAAGGCCGCGTTGCTGGC
GTTTTTCCATAGGCTCCGCCCCCCTGACGAGCATCACAAAAATCGACGCTCAAGTCAGAGGTGGCGAAAC
CCGACAGGACTATAAAGATACCAGGCGTTTCCCCCTGGAAGCTCCCTCGTGCGCTCTCCTGTTCCGACCC
TGCCGCTTACCGGATACCTGTCCGCCTTTCTCCCTTCGGGAAGCGTGGCGCTTTCTCATAGCTCACGCTG
TAGGTATCTCAGTTCGGTGTAGGTCGTTCGCTCCAAGCTGGGCTGTGTGCACGAACCCCCCGTTCAGCCC
GACCGCTGCGCCTTATCCGGTAACTATCGTCTTGAGTCCAACCCGGTAAGACACGACTTATCGCCACTGG
CAGCAGCCACTGGTAACAGGATTAGCAGAGCGAGGTATGTAGGCGGTGCTACAGAGTTCTTGAAGTGGTG
GCCTAACTACGGCTACACTAGAAGAACAGTATTTGGTATCTGCGCTCTGCTGAAGCCAGTTACCTTCGGA
AAAAGAGTTGGTAGCTCTTGATCCGGCAAACAAACCACCGCTGGTAGCGGTGGTTTTTTTGTTTGCAAGC
AGCAGATTACGCGCAGAAAAAAAGGATCTCAAGAAGATCCTTTGATCTTTTCTACGGGGTCTGACGCTCA
GTGGAACGAAAACTCACGTTAAGGGATTTTGGTCATGAGATTATCAAAAAGGATCTTCACCTAGATCCTT
TTAAATTAAAAATGAAGTTTTAAATCAATCTAAAGTATATATGAGTAAACTTGGTCTGACAGTTACCAAT
GCTTAATCAGTGAGGCACCTATCTCAGCGATCTGTCTATTTCGTTCATCCATAGTTGCCTGACTCCCCGT
CGTGTAGATAACTACGATACGGGAGGGCTTACCATCTGGCCCCAGTGCTGCAATGATACCGCGAGACCCA
CGCTCACCGGCTCCAGATTTATCAGCAATAAACCAGCCAGCCGGAAGGGCCGAGCGCAGAAGTGGTCCTG
CAACTTTATCCGCCTCCATCCAGTCTATTAATTGTTGCCGGGAAGCTAGAGTAAGTAGTTCGCCAGTTAA
TAGTTTGCGCAACGTTGTTGCCATTGCTACAGGCATCGTGGTGTCACGCTCGTCGTTTGGTATGGCTTCA
TTCAGCTCCGGTTCCCAACGATCAAGGCGAGTTACATGATCCCCCATGTTGTGCAAAAAAGCGGTTAGCT
CCTTCGGTCCTCCGATCGTTGTCAGAAGTAAGTTGGCCGCAGTGTTATCACTCATGGTTATGGCAGCACT
GCATAATTCTCTTACTGTCATGCCATCCGTAAGATGCTTTTCTGTGACTGGTGAGTACTCAACCAAGTCA
TTCTGAGAATAGTGTATGCGGCGACCGAGTTGCTCTTGCCCGGCGTCAATACGGGATAATACCGCGCCAC
ATAGCAGAACTTTAAAAGTGCTCATCATTGGAAAACGTTCTTCGGGGCGAAAACTCTCAAGGATCTTACC
GCTGTTGAGATCCAGTTCGATGTAACCCACTCGTGCACCCAACTGATCTTCAGCATCTTTTACTTTCACC
AGCGTTTCTGGGTGAGCAAAAACAGGAAGGCAAAATGCCGCAAAAAAGGGAATAAGGGCGACACGGAAAT
GTTGAATACTCATACTCTTCCTTTTTCAATATTATTGAAGCATTTATCAGGGTTATTGTCTCATGAGCGG
ATACATATTTGAATGTATTTAGAAAAATAAACAAATAGGGGTTCCGCGCACATTTCCCCGAAAAGTGCCA
CCTGACGCCCTACAACAACTAAGAAAATGGCTATCATGCGGAAGCTGGTGAGAAGAACAGCATCGGGACA
AGGGAAGGAAGAACAAAGACAAAGAAAACAAAAGAAAGCAATTGAAAACAAAACAAAACAATTTTCATTC
CTTCTCTTATCATTCCTTTTCTTTTCTTTTCTCTCATTCAACGCACTCCATCGTATCCGTATTCCTCTTA
TTTTTTCTCTTTCTCTATATCCATTTCTTTCTCTCTAGGTGTGTCCTCTCTCTCTCTTCAATTTCTCTAC
TCCGCATTCCAACGCATCCTTCCCCCAACCTCCCATTTCCTCCTTACGGCCCGATAGCGATCGTCTTTCC
CTCGCTATCACTCGCTACCGGCCCCTCCTCTGCACCGTAACCTCCTACGTATTTACCATATCATAAAGTT
TTTTCCGACGCTTATCGCTGACCCCCTGTCGCCCTCCTATTGGCTTCCGGATTATCTTCTTGTCCATAAG
GTGATCCATGCTTCCTGAAGATTCCCGAAATGTGTCCACTTTGGCGGGGAATCATTCCATCCACTTCTTT
CTCTCTCGCTTTCCTCATTCGGCGCTCCCCTTCCGCGTCTCATTGGTCTTCCGCTCCGTTTTTGCTTTGC
CGATGTTACTTGGGGAGAGGTGCGATAATCCTTTCGCAAAAACTCGGTTTGACGCCTCCCATGGTATAAA
TAGTGGGTGGTGGACAGGTGCCTTCGCTTTTCTTTAAGCAAGAGAATTGCTGCAGGTCGACTCTAGAGAT
GGACAAGAAGTACTCCATTGGGCTCGATATCGGCACAAACAGCGTCGGTTGGGCCGTCATTACGGACGAG
TACAAGGTGCCGAGCAAAAAATTCAAAGTTCTGGGCAATACCGATCGCCACAGCATAAAGAAGAACCTCA
TTGGCGCCCTCCTGTTCGACTCCGGGGAGACGGCCGAAGCCACGCGGCTCAAAAGAACAGCACGGCGCAG
ATATACCCGCAGAAAGAATCGGATCTGCTACCTGCAGGAGATCTTTAGTAATGAGATGGCTAAGGTGGAT
GACTCTTTCTTCCATAGGCTGGAGGAGTCCTTTTTGGTGGAGGAGGATAAAAAGCACGAGCGCCACCCAA
TCTTTGGCAATATCGTGGACGAGGTGGCGTACCATGAAAAGTACCCAACCATATATCATCTGAGGAAGAA
GCTTGTAGACAGTACTGATAAGGCTGACTTGCGGTTGATCTATCTCGCGCTGGCGCATATGATCAAATTT
CGGGGACACTTCCTCATCGAGGGGGACCTGAACCCAGACAACAGCGATGTCGACAAACTCTTTATCCAAC
TGGTTCAGACTTACAATCAGCTTTTCGAAGAGAACCCGATCAACGCATCCGGAGTTGACGCCAAAGCAAT
CCTGAGCGCTAGGCTGTCCAAATCCCGGCGGCTCGAAAACCTCATCGCACAGCTCCCTGGGGAGAAGAAG
AACGGCCTGTTTGGTAATCTTATCGCCCTGTCACTCGGGCTGACCCCCAACTTTAAATCTAACTTCGACC
TGGCCGAAGATGCCAAGCTTCAACTGAGCAAAGACACCTACGATGATGATCTCGACAATCTGCTGGCCCA
GATCGGCGACCAGTACGCAGACCTTTTTTTGGCGGCAAAGAACCTGTCAGACGCCATTCTGCTGAGTGAT
ATTCTGCGAGTGAACACGGAGATCACCAAAGCTCCGCTGAGCGCTAGTATGATCAAGCGCTATGATGAGC
ACCACCAAGACTTGACTTTGCTGAAGGCCCTTGTCAGACAGCAACTGCCTGAGAAGTACAAGGAAATTTT
CTTCGATCAGTCTAAAAATGGCTACGCCGGATACATTGACGGCGGAGCAAGCCAGGAGGAATTTTACAAA
TTTATTAAGCCCATCTTGGAAAAAATGGACGGCACCGAGGAGCTGCTGGTAAAGCTTAACAGAGAAGATC
TGTTGCGCAAACAGCGCACTTTCGACAATGGAAGCATCCCCCACCAGATTCACCTGGGCGAACTGCACGC
TATCCTCAGGCGGCAAGAGGATTTCTACCCCTTTTTGAAAGATAACAGGGAAAAGATTGAGAAAATCCTC
ACATTTCGGATACCCTACTATGTAGGCCCCCTCGCCCGGGGAAATTCCAGATTCGCGTGGATGACTCGCA
AATCAGAAGAGACCATCACTCCCTGGAACTTCGAGGAAGTCGTGGATAAGGGGGCCTCTGCCCAGTCCTT
CATCGAAAGGATGACTAACTTTGATAAAAATCTGCCTAACGAAAAGGTGCTTCCTAAACACTCTCTGCTG
TACGAGTACTTCACAGTTTATAACGAGCTCACCAAGGTCAAATACGTCACAGAAGGGATGAGAAAGCCAG
CATTCCTGTCTGGAGAGCAGAAGAAAGCTATCGTGGACCTCCTCTTCAAGACGAACCGGAAAGTTACCGT
GAAACAGCTCAAAGAAGACTATTTCAAAAAGATTGAATGTTTCGACTCTGTTGAAATCAGCGGAGTGGAG
GATCGCTTCAACGCATCCCTGGGAACGTATCACGATCTCCTGAAAATCATTAAAGACAAGGACTTCCTGG
ACAATGAGGAGAACGAGGACATTCTTGAGGACATTGTCCTCACCCTTACGTTGTTTGAAGATAGGGAGAT
GATTGAAGAACGCTTGAAAACTTACGCTCATCTCTTCGACGACAAAGTCATGAAACAGCTCAAGAGGCGC
CGATATACAGGATGGGGGCGGCTGTCAAGAAAACTGATCAATGGGATCCGAGATAAGCAGTCTGGAAAGA
CAATCCTGGATTTTCTTAAGTCCGATGGATTTGCCAACCGGAACTTCATGCAGTTGATCCATGATGACTC
TCTCACCTTTAAGGAGGACATCCAGAAAGCACAAGTTTCTGGCCAGGGGGACAGTCTTCACGAGCACATC
GCTAATCTTGCAGGTAGCCCAGCTATCAAAAAGGGAATACTGCAGACCGTTAAGGTCGTGGATGAACTCG
TCAAAGTAATGGGAAGGCATAAGCCCGAGAATATCGTTATCGAGATGGCCCGAGAGAACCAAACTACCCA
GAAGGGACAGAAGAACAGTAGGGAAAGGATGAAGAGGATTGAAGAGGGTATAAAAGAACTGGGGTCCCAA
ATCCTTAAGGAACACCCAGTTGAAAACACCCAGCTTCAGAATGAGAAGCTCTACCTGTACTACCTGCAGA
ACGGCAGGGACATGTACGTGGATCAGGAACTGGACATCAATCGGCTCTCCGACTACGACGTGGATCATAT
CGTGCCCCAGTCTTTTCTCAAAGATGATTCTATTGATAATAAAGTGTTGACAAGATCCGATAAAAATAGA
GGGAAGAGTGATAACGTCCCCTCAGAAGAAGTTGTCAAGAAAATGAAAAATTATTGGCGGCAGCTGCTGA
ACGCCAAACTGATCACACAACGGAAGTTCGATAATCTGACTAAGGCTGAACGAGGTGGCCTGTCTGAGTT
GGATAAAGCCGGCTTCATCAAAAGGCAGCTTGTTGAGACACGCCAGATCACCAAGCACGTGGCCCAAATT
CTCGATTCACGCATGAACACCAAGTACGATGAAAATGACAAACTGATTCGAGAGGTGAAAGTTATTACTC
TGAAGTCTAAGCTGGTCTCAGATTTCAGAAAGGACTTTCAGTTTTATAAGGTGAGAGAGATCAACAATTA
CCACCATGCGCATGATGCCTACCTGAATGCAGTGGTAGGCACTGCACTTATCAAAAAATATCCCAAGCTT
GAATCTGAATTTGTTTACGGAGACTATAAAGTGTACGATGTTAGGAAAATGATCGCAAAGTCTGAGCAGG
AAATAGGCAAGGCCACCGCTAAGTACTTCTTTTACAGCAATATTATGAATTTTTTCAAGACCGAGATTAC
ACTGGCCAATGGAGAGATTCGGAAGCGACCACTTATCGAAACAAACGGAGAAACAGGAGAAATCGTGTGG
GACAAGGGTAGGGATTTCGCGACAGTCCGGAAGGTCCTGTCCATGCCGCAGGTGAACATCGTTAAAAAGA
CCGAAGTACAGACCGGAGGCTTCTCCAAGGAAAGTATCCTCCCGAAAAGGAACAGCGACAAGCTGATCGC
ACGCAAAAAAGATTGGGACCCCAAGAAATACGGCGGATTCGATTCTCCTACAGTCGCTTACAGTGTACTG
GTTGTGGCCAAAGTGGAGAAAGGGAAGTCTAAAAAACTCAAAAGCGTCAAGGAACTGCTGGGCATCACAA
TCATGGAGCGATCAAGCTTCGAAAAAAACCCCATCGACTTTCTCGAGGCGAAAGGATATAAAGAGGTCAA
AAAAGACCTCATCATTAAGCTTCCCAAGTACTCTCTCTTTGAGCTTGAAAACGGCCGGAAACGAATGCTC
GCTAGTGCGGGCGAGCTGCAGAAAGGTAACGAGCTGGCACTGCCCTCTAAATACGTTAATTTCTTGTATC
TGGCCAGCCACTATGAAAAGCTCAAAGGGTCTCCCGAAGATAATGAGCAGAAGCAGCTGTTCGTGGAACA
ACACAAACACTACCTTGATGAGATCATCGAGCAAATAAGCGAATTCTCCAAAAGAGTGATCCTCGCCGAC
GCTAACCTCGATAAGGTGCTTTCTGCTTACAATAAGCACAGGGATAAGCCCATCAGGGAGCAGGCAGAAA
ACATTATCCACTTGTTTACTCTGACCAACTTGGGCGCGCCTGCAGCCTTCAAGTACTTCGACACCACCAT
AGACAGAAAGCGGTACACCTCTACAAAGGAGGTCCTGGACGCCACACTGATTCATCAGTCAATTACGGGG
CTCTATGAAACAAGAATCGACCTCTCTCAGCTCGGTGGAGACAGCAGGGCTGACCCCAAGAAGAAGAGGA
AGGTGTGATCTCTTCTCGAGTCATGTAATTAGTTATGTCACGCTTACATTCACGCCCTCCCCCCACATCC
GCTCTAACCGAAAAGGAAGGAGTTAGACAACCTGAAGTCTAGGTCCCTATTTATTTTTTTATAGTTATGT
TAGTATTAAGAACGTTATTTATATTTCAAATTTTTCTTTTTTTTCTGTACAGACGCGTGTACGCATGTAA
CATTATACTGAAAACCTTGCTTGAGAAGGTTTTGGGACGCTCGAAGGCTTTAATTTGCGATCCCCGTCTA
AGAAACCATTATTATCATGACATTAACCTATAAAAATAGGCGTATCACGAGGCCCTTTCGTC
Features (pLannotate 1.2.2; 26 found; start..end, strand, type, name):
    137..186     +  misc_feature   bom (fragment): basis of mobility region from pBR322
    194..259     -  CDS            hus5 (fragment): UBC9_SCHPO - Also known as ubc9. Experimental evidence at protein level: Swiss-Prot protein existence level 1. Catalyzes the covalent attachment of ubiquitin-like protein SUMO/Smt3 to other proteins. Required for efficient recovery from DNA damage or S-phase arrest and normal mitosis. This may be as part of a checkpoint independent recovery process. From Schizosaccharomyces pombe (strain 972 / ATCC 24843) (Fission yeast).
    313..378     -  CDS            hus5 (fragment): UBC9_SCHPO - Also known as ubc9. Experimental evidence at protein level: Swiss-Prot protein existence level 1. Catalyzes the covalent attachment of ubiquitin-like protein SUMO/Smt3 to other proteins. Required for efficient recovery from DNA damage or S-phase arrest and normal mitosis. This may be as part of a checkpoint independent recovery process. From Schizosaccharomyces pombe (strain 972 / ATCC 24843) (Fission yeast).
    539..1320    +  rep_origin     ars1: Schizosaccharomyces pombe autonomously replicating sequence ars1
   1398..1741    +  promoter       TEF promoter: Ashbya gossypii TEF promoter
   1742..2131    +  CDS            bsd: BSD_ASPTE - Experimental evidence at protein level: Swiss-Prot protein existence level 1. Catalyzes the deamination of the cytosine moiety of the antibiotics blasticidin S, cytomycin and acetylblasticidin S. From Aspergillus terreus.
   2140..2337    +  terminator     TEF terminator: Ashbya gossypii TEF terminator
   2349..2400    +  misc_feature   bom (fragment): basis of mobility region from pBR322
   2406..2560    -  CDS            lacZα (fragment): LacZα fragment of β-galactosidase; lacZ fragment
   2563..2600    -  misc_feature   MCS (fragment): pUC18/19 multiple cloning site
   2609..2660    -  misc_RNA       sTRSV HHRz: hammerhead ribozyme from the tobacco ringspot virus satellite RNA (Khvorova et al., 2003)
   2744..2778    -  CDS            M13 gene VI (fragment): pVI; VI; minor coat protein
   2779..3135    -  promoter       rrk1 promoter/leader: promoter and leader RNA for the Schizosaccharomyces pombe rrk1 gene encoding the K-RNA component of RNase P (Jacobs et al., 2014)
   3145..3163    -  misc_feature   MCS (fragment): pUC18/19 multiple cloning site
   3196..3212    -  protein_bind   lac operator: The lac repressor binds to the lac operator to inhibit transcription in E. coli. This inhibition can be relieved by adding lactose or isopropyl-β-D-thiogalactopyranoside (IPTG). lac repressor encoded by lacI
   3220..3250    -  promoter       lac promoter: promoter for the E. coli lac operon
   3265..3286    -  protein_bind   CAP binding site: CAP binding activates transcription in the presence of cAMP. E. coli catabolite activator protein
   3299..3391    -  CDS            lacI (fragment): lac repressor; lacI; The lac repressor binds to the lac operator to inhibit transcription in E. coli. This inhibition can be relieved by adding lactose or isopropyl-β-D-thiogalactopyranoside (IPTG).
   3574..4162    -  rep_origin     ori: high-copy-number ColE1/pMB1/pBR322/pUC origin of replication
   4333..5193    -  CDS            AmpR: β-lactamase; bla; confers resistance to ampicillin, carbenicillin, and related antibiotics
   5194..5298    -  promoter       AmpR promoter: bla
   5327..6068    +  promoter       adh1 promoter: promoter for the Schizosaccharomyces pombe adh1 gene encoding alcohol dehydrogenase
   6070..6088    -  misc_feature   MCS (fragment): pUC18/19 multiple cloning site
   6089..10192   +  CDS            cas9: CAS9_STRP1 - Also known as csn1 From Streptococcus pyogenes serotype M1.
  10241..10488   +  terminator     CYC1 terminator: S. cerevisiae CYC1; transcription terminator for CYC1
  10562..35      +  CDS            rop (fragment) (across the origin): Rop protein, which maintains plasmids at low copy number; rop
