>Addgene plasmid #98698 | pDB4279 | addgene full sequence | sequence record 183370 | Addgene NGS Result
GCCCTACAACAACTAAGAAAATGGCTATCATGCGGAAGCTGGTGAGAAGAACAGCATCGGGACAAGGGAA
GGAAGAACAAAGACAAAGAAAACAAAAGAAAGCAATTGAAAACAAAACAAAACAATTTTCATTCCTTCTC
TTATCATTCCTTTTCTTTTCTTTTCTCTCATTCAACGCACTCCATCGTATCCGTATTCCTCTTATTTTTT
CTCTTTCTCTATATCCATTTCTTTCTCTCTAGGTGTGTCCTCTCTCTCTCTTCAATTTCTCTACTCCGCA
TTCCAACGCATCCTTCCCCCAACCTCCCATTTCCTCCTTACGGCCCGATAGCGATCGTCTTTCCCTCGCT
ATCACTCGCTACCGGCCCCTCCTCTGCACCGTAACCTCCTACGTATTTACCATATCATAAAGTTTTTTCC
GACGCTTATCGCTGACCCCCTGTCGCCCTCCTATTGGCTTCCGGATTATCTTCTTGTCCATAAGGTGATC
CATGCTTCCTGAAGATTCCCGAAATGTGTCCACTTTGGCGGGGAATCATTCCATCCACTTCTTTCTCTCT
CGCTTTCCTCATTCGGCGCTCCCCTTCCGCGTCTCATTGGTCTTCCGCTCCGTTTTTGCTTTGCCGATGT
TACTTGGGGAGAGGTGCGATAATCCTTTCGCAAAAACTCGGTTTGACGCCTCCCATGGTATAAATAGTGG
GTGGTGGACAGGTGCCTTCGCTTTTCTTTAAGCAAGAGAATTGCTGCAGGTCGACTCTAGAGATGGACAA
GAAGTACTCCATTGGGCTCGATATCGGCACAAACAGCGTCGGTTGGGCCGTCATTACGGACGAGTACAAG
GTGCCGAGCAAAAAATTCAAAGTTCTGGGCAATACCGATCGCCACAGCATAAAGAAGAACCTCATTGGCG
CCCTCCTGTTCGACTCCGGGGAGACGGCCGAAGCCACGCGGCTCAAAAGAACAGCACGGCGCAGATATAC
CCGCAGAAAGAATCGGATCTGCTACCTGCAGGAGATCTTTAGTAATGAGATGGCTAAGGTGGATGACTCT
TTCTTCCATAGGCTGGAGGAGTCCTTTTTGGTGGAGGAGGATAAAAAGCACGAGCGCCACCCAATCTTTG
GCAATATCGTGGACGAGGTGGCGTACCATGAAAAGTACCCAACCATATATCATCTGAGGAAGAAGCTTGT
AGACAGTACTGATAAGGCTGACTTGCGGTTGATCTATCTCGCGCTGGCGCATATGATCAAATTTCGGGGA
CACTTCCTCATCGAGGGGGACCTGAACCCAGACAACAGCGATGTCGACAAACTCTTTATCCAACTGGTTC
AGACTTACAATCAGCTTTTCGAAGAGAACCCGATCAACGCATCCGGAGTTGACGCCAAAGCAATCCTGAG
CGCTAGGCTGTCCAAATCCCGGCGGCTCGAAAACCTCATCGCACAGCTCCCTGGGGAGAAGAAGAACGGC
CTGTTTGGTAATCTTATCGCCCTGTCACTCGGGCTGACCCCCAACTTTAAATCTAACTTCGACCTGGCCG
AAGATGCCAAGCTTCAACTGAGCAAAGACACCTACGATGATGATCTCGACAATCTGCTGGCCCAGATCGG
CGACCAGTACGCAGACCTTTTTTTGGCGGCAAAGAACCTGTCAGACGCCATTCTGCTGAGTGATATTCTG
CGAGTGAACACGGAGATCACCAAAGCTCCGCTGAGCGCTAGTATGATCAAGCGCTATGATGAGCACCACC
AAGACTTGACTTTGCTGAAGGCCCTTGTCAGACAGCAACTGCCTGAGAAGTACAAGGAAATTTTCTTCGA
TCAGTCTAAAAATGGCTACGCCGGATACATTGACGGCGGAGCAAGCCAGGAGGAATTTTACAAATTTATT
AAGCCCATCTTGGAAAAAATGGACGGCACCGAGGAGCTGCTGGTAAAGCTTAACAGAGAAGATCTGTTGC
GCAAACAGCGCACTTTCGACAATGGAAGCATCCCCCACCAGATTCACCTGGGCGAACTGCACGCTATCCT
CAGGCGGCAAGAGGATTTCTACCCCTTTTTGAAAGATAACAGGGAAAAGATTGAGAAAATCCTCACATTT
CGGATACCCTACTATGTAGGCCCCCTCGCCCGGGGAAATTCCAGATTCGCGTGGATGACTCGCAAATCAG
AAGAGACCATCACTCCCTGGAACTTCGAGGAAGTCGTGGATAAGGGGGCCTCTGCCCAGTCCTTCATCGA
AAGGATGACTAACTTTGATAAAAATCTGCCTAACGAAAAGGTGCTTCCTAAACACTCTCTGCTGTACGAG
TACTTCACAGTTTATAACGAGCTCACCAAGGTCAAATACGTCACAGAAGGGATGAGAAAGCCAGCATTCC
TGTCTGGAGAGCAGAAGAAAGCTATCGTGGACCTCCTCTTCAAGACGAACCGGAAAGTTACCGTGAAACA
GCTCAAAGAAGACTATTTCAAAAAGATTGAATGTTTCGACTCTGTTGAAATCAGCGGAGTGGAGGATCGC
TTCAACGCATCCCTGGGAACGTATCACGATCTCCTGAAAATCATTAAAGACAAGGACTTCCTGGACAATG
AGGAGAACGAGGACATTCTTGAGGACATTGTCCTCACCCTTACGTTGTTTGAAGATAGGGAGATGATTGA
AGAACGCTTGAAAACTTACGCTCATCTCTTCGACGACAAAGTCATGAAACAGCTCAAGAGGCGCCGATAT
ACAGGATGGGGGCGGCTGTCAAGAAAACTGATCAATGGGATCCGAGATAAGCAGTCTGGAAAGACAATCC
TGGATTTTCTTAAGTCCGATGGATTTGCCAACCGGAACTTCATGCAGTTGATCCATGATGACTCTCTCAC
CTTTAAGGAGGACATCCAGAAAGCACAAGTTTCTGGCCAGGGGGACAGTCTTCACGAGCACATCGCTAAT
CTTGCAGGTAGCCCAGCTATCAAAAAGGGAATACTGCAGACCGTTAAGGTCGTGGATGAACTCGTCAAAG
TAATGGGAAGGCATAAGCCCGAGAATATCGTTATCGAGATGGCCCGAGAGAACCAAACTACCCAGAAGGG
ACAGAAGAACAGTAGGGAAAGGATGAAGAGGATTGAAGAGGGTATAAAAGAACTGGGGTCCCAAATCCTT
AAGGAACACCCAGTTGAAAACACCCAGCTTCAGAATGAGAAGCTCTACCTGTACTACCTGCAGAACGGCA
GGGACATGTACGTGGATCAGGAACTGGACATCAATCGGCTCTCCGACTACGACGTGGATCATATCGTGCC
CCAGTCTTTTCTCAAAGATGATTCTATTGATAATAAAGTGTTGACAAGATCCGATAAAAATAGAGGGAAG
AGTGATAACGTCCCCTCAGAAGAAGTTGTCAAGAAAATGAAAAATTATTGGCGGCAGCTGCTGAACGCCA
AACTGATCACACAACGGAAGTTCGATAATCTGACTAAGGCTGAACGAGGTGGCCTGTCTGAGTTGGATAA
AGCCGGCTTCATCAAAAGGCAGCTTGTTGAGACACGCCAGATCACCAAGCACGTGGCCCAAATTCTCGAT
TCACGCATGAACACCAAGTACGATGAAAATGACAAACTGATTCGAGAGGTGAAAGTTATTACTCTGAAGT
CTAAGCTGGTCTCAGATTTCAGAAAGGACTTTCAGTTTTATAAGGTGAGAGAGATCAACAATTACCACCA
TGCGCATGATGCCTACCTGAATGCAGTGGTAGGCACTGCACTTATCAAAAAATATCCCAAGCTTGAATCT
GAATTTGTTTACGGAGACTATAAAGTGTACGATGTTAGGAAAATGATCGCAAAGTCTGAGCAGGAAATAG
GCAAGGCCACCGCTAAGTACTTCTTTTACAGCAATATTATGAATTTTTTCAAGACCGAGATTACACTGGC
CAATGGAGAGATTCGGAAGCGACCACTTATCGAAACAAACGGAGAAACAGGAGAAATCGTGTGGGACAAG
GGTAGGGATTTCGCGACAGTCCGGAAGGTCCTGTCCATGCCGCAGGTGAACATCGTTAAAAAGACCGAAG
TACAGACCGGAGGCTTCTCCAAGGAAAGTATCCTCCCGAAAAGGAACAGCGACAAGCTGATCGCACGCAA
AAAAGATTGGGACCCCAAGAAATACGGCGGATTCGATTCTCCTACAGTCGCTTACAGTGTACTGGTTGTG
GCCAAAGTGGAGAAAGGGAAGTCTAAAAAACTCAAAAGCGTCAAGGAACTGCTGGGCATCACAATCATGG
AGCGATCAAGCTTCGAAAAAAACCCCATCGACTTTCTCGAGGCGAAAGGATATAAAGAGGTCAAAAAAGA
CCTCATCATTAAGCTTCCCAAGTACTCTCTCTTTGAGCTTGAAAACGGCCGGAAACGAATGCTCGCTAGT
GCGGGCGAGCTGCAGAAAGGTAACGAGCTGGCACTGCCCTCTAAATACGTTAATTTCTTGTATCTGGCCA
GCCACTATGAAAAGCTCAAAGGGTCTCCCGAAGATAATGAGCAGAAGCAGCTGTTCGTGGAACAACACAA
ACACTACCTTGATGAGATCATCGAGCAAATAAGCGAATTCTCCAAAAGAGTGATCCTCGCCGACGCTAAC
CTCGATAAGGTGCTTTCTGCTTACAATAAGCACAGGGATAAGCCCATCAGGGAGCAGGCAGAAAACATTA
TCCACTTGTTTACTCTGACCAACTTGGGCGCGCCTGCAGCCTTCAAGTACTTCGACACCACCATAGACAG
AAAGCGGTACACCTCTACAAAGGAGGTCCTGGACGCCACACTGATTCATCAGTCAATTACGGGGCTCTAT
GAAACAAGAATCGACCTCTCTCAGCTCGGTGGAGACAGCAGGGCTGACCCCAAGAAGAAGAGGAAGGTGT
GATCTCTTCTCGAGTCATGTAATTAGTTATGTCACGCTTACATTCACGCCCTCCCCCCACATCCGCTCTA
ACCGAAAAGGAAGGAGTTAGACAACCTGAAGTCTAGGTCCCTATTTATTTTTTTATAGTTATGTTAGTAT
TAAGAACGTTATTTATATTTCAAATTTTTCTTTTTTTTCTGTACAGACGCGTGTACGCATGTAACATTAT
ACTGAAAACCTTGCTTGAGAAGGTTTTGGGACGCTCGAAGGCTTTAATTTGCGATCCCCGTCTAAGAAAC
CATTATTATCATGACATTAACCTATAAAAATAGGCGTATCACGAGGCCCTTTCGTCTCGCGCGTTTCGGT
GATGACGGTGAAAACCTCTGACACATGCAGCTCCCGGAGACGGTCACAGCTTGTCTGTAAGCGGATGCCG
GGAGCAGACAAGCCCGTCAGGGCGCGTCAGCGGGTGTTGGCGGGTGTCGGGGCTGGCTTAACTATGCGGC
ATCAGAGCAGATTGTACTGAGAGTGCACCATACCATCGATGGCCAACCTTCCAATTCATTAAATCGAGTC
CTCCATCAGATGATTTACAAGGTTTTGCATAGAATCCCTAAGTAAGAGAAGTTGTTAGTGATTTCTTCAA
GTTTACTAAAATTTACATACAAATGGATGATCTCTTCTCCATTGTTTCCTTTCTTCTTGCAAACGCGTTT
TACAAAGAGATGACATGCTATTTTCTGATTATTTTTTTCTATAGTTTTCTATTTTGTACGTCCTTGGGAG
TCCGAAATGTAAAATCGGGGTATGGTTAGTAGCGGCAGCGTTCATTATGGTATATAAAAGATAAAAAGTA
GGGGCAAGCGAGACAGAATGGGATACAAGGGCATCGTCTATAATTATAGCTAAAAATTGTATTTTAATTT
GTATTTTTTGTAATTTTATTTCTCATTGTTTTACTTAAAATGAATGCGAATTAGAGAAAACTTCAACGAA
ATGTCAAAATAAGCTCAGCAAAATATACAATTTTAGGGAAAGCGATCAGCAACTTATTCTCCGTTGTAGA
TTCTTTTTCTTCATAAATTCCAACAATGTAACTGCCAATTGATTTTTCTCTAGATGCTAATAAATTGAAA
CTAATGAATATAATAACACAGGTTTTGATAAATTGTAAACTCTTACTCAAAAAAAGAATGTTAAAACTAA
TTTAACCTTTTTATAAAGGCTCATGGCGTTAAAGAGGATAGTAAAAATTCTACAATTTTTTAATTTAATG
TCACAATTGTCTTGCGAATATAATTCTATTAATTTTCGCTAACTGCTGTTTTAGTACTATTACTTTCAAT
ATGCCTTATATGCAACTTTAATTCATGAAGAATGCAATATTTTTGCAATCTTTCTTGTACTGAGCGCTTT
TTATCATTTAGTACTCATTATTTAATTTTTCAGTAAAGGGCAATAAATAAATTTGTAGAAGATGCAATGT
AATCTCCTCTATCCTTTTGCTCATATGTTTATGAGTATACCTAGTCTAGAAAGGCTTGTATTTAAAATAT
TATTCAATAAAAATTCACAATTTTTACGACATGTGCTACCATTCACTTAACTTCCTGATTATAAAATTGG
TTCGTTTATACTAATTACTTAAGTACCTTTAACTAAACAAAATGCCTATATATATATTAATTTACAATGA
GTGTCAGATAAGTCACTATGTCCGAGTGGTTAAGGAGTTAGACTCGCCATCGATGGACATGGAGGCCCAG
AATACCCTCCTTGACAGTCTTGACGTGCGCAGCTCAGGGGCATGATGTGACTGTCGCCCGTACATTTAGC
CCATACATCCCCATGTATAATCATTTGCATCCATACATTTTGATGGCCGCACGGCGCGAAGCAAAAATTA
CGGCTCCTCGCTGCAGACCTGCGAGCAGGGAAACGCTCCCCTCACAGACGCGTTGAATTGTCCCCACGCC
GCGCCCCTGTAGAGAAATATAAAAGGTTAGGATTTGCCACTGAGGTTCTTCTTTCATATACTTCCTTTTA
AAATCTTGCTAGGATACAGTTCTCACATCACATCCGAACATAAACAACCATGCCTTTGTCTCAAGAAGAA
TCCACCCTCATTGAAAGAGCAACGGCTACAATCAACAGCATCCCCATCTCTGAAGACTACAGCGTCGCCA
GCGCAGCTCTCTCTAGCGACGGCCGCATCTTCACTGGTGTCAATGTATATCATTTTACTGGGGGACCTTG
TGCAGAACTCGTGGTGCTGGGCACTGCTGCTGCTGCGGCAGCTGGCAACCTGACTTGTATCGTCGCGATC
GGAAATGAGAACAGGGGCATCTTGAGCCCCTGCGGACGGTGTCGACAGGTGCTTCTCGATCTGCATCCTG
GGATCAAAGCCATAGTGAAGGACAGTGATGGACAGCCGACGGCAGTTGGGATTCGTGAATTGCTGCCCTC
TGGTTATGTGTGGGAGGGCTAATCAGTACTGACAATAAAAAGATTCTTGTTTTCAAGAACTTGTCATTTG
TATAGTTTTTTTATATTGTAGTTGTTCTATTTTAATCAAATGTTAGCGTGATTTATATTTTTTTTCGCCT
CGACATCATCTGCCCAGATGCGAAGTTAAGTGCGCAGAAAGTAATATCATGCGTCAATCGTATGTGAATG
CTGGTCGCTATACTGCATCGCGATGGTATGCGGTGTGAAATACCGCACAGATGCGTAAGGAGAAAATACC
GCATCAGGCGCCATTCGCCATTCAGGCTGCGCAACTGTTGGGAAGGGCGATCGGTGCGGGCCTCTTCGCT
ATTACGCCAGCTGGCGAAAGGGGGATGTGCTGCAAGGCGATTAAGTTGGGTAACGCCAGGGTTTTCCCAG
TCACGACGTTGTAAAACGACGGCCAGTGCCAAGCTTGCATGCCTGCAGGTCGACTCTAGAGGATCCCCAC
GGTACCCCTGTTTCGTCCTCACGGACTCATCAGACCGGAAAGCACATCCGGTGACAGGGCACCACCGACT
CGGTGCCACTCACTTTTTTCAAGTTGATAACGGACTAGCCTTATTTTAACTTGCTATTTCTAGCTCTAAA
ACAGAGAGATAACCCACAAGAATTGAGTTAAGCCCATTCTTCGGTACAGGTTATGTTTTTTGGCAACAGC
AACTATTCAAATCAACTGAAAGTTTTTTAGAATTCAACAACTTCCAATACTCAAGTGTCCAAGCTAGCAA
ACTGTTTAATAATCGTGACCCAACATTCCTTTCATGCGCACCCTCAGCGTCACATAAATCAACACTTTAC
AACACCTATTCAAAGCTTCTATATGCCTTCGTCATTTAAATGTCTAACATTTCAAAAAAGTGTTTGCTAA
TGGTAAATTCTTGAGTTTTCTTGGAAGCACATATATAACGAGTGTGACTGTTCTACGCTCCTTGCTGACT
AGTCATCAGTCTACGCATGCCAACTACCACCAACATAAGCAAAAGGTACCCGGGGTACCGAGCTCGAATT
CGTAATCATGTCATAGCTGTTTCCTGTGTGAAATTGTTATCCGCTCACAATTCCACACAACATACGAGCC
GGAAGCATAAAGTGTAAAGCCTGGGGTGCCTAATGAGTGAGCTAACTCACATTAATTGCGTTGCGCTCAC
TGCCCGCTTTCCAGTCGGGAAACCTGTCGTGCCAGCTGCATTAATGAATCGGCCAACGCGCGGGGAGAGG
CGGTTTGCGTATTGGGCGCTCTTCCGCTTCCTCGCTCACTGACTCGCTGCGCTCGGTCGTTCGGCTGCGG
CGAGCGGTATCAGCTCACTCAAAGGCGGTAATACGGTTATCCACAGAATCAGGGGATAACGCAGGAAAGA
ACATGTGAGCAAAAGGCCAGCAAAAGGCCAGGAACCGTAAAAAGGCCGCGTTGCTGGCGTTTTTCCATAG
GCTCCGCCCCCCTGACGAGCATCACAAAAATCGACGCTCAAGTCAGAGGTGGCGAAACCCGACAGGACTA
TAAAGATACCAGGCGTTTCCCCCTGGAAGCTCCCTCGTGCGCTCTCCTGTTCCGACCCTGCCGCTTACCG
GATACCTGTCCGCCTTTCTCCCTTCGGGAAGCGTGGCGCTTTCTCATAGCTCACGCTGTAGGTATCTCAG
TTCGGTGTAGGTCGTTCGCTCCAAGCTGGGCTGTGTGCACGAACCCCCCGTTCAGCCCGACCGCTGCGCC
TTATCCGGTAACTATCGTCTTGAGTCCAACCCGGTAAGACACGACTTATCGCCACTGGCAGCAGCCACTG
GTAACAGGATTAGCAGAGCGAGGTATGTAGGCGGTGCTACAGAGTTCTTGAAGTGGTGGCCTAACTACGG
CTACACTAGAAGAACAGTATTTGGTATCTGCGCTCTGCTGAAGCCAGTTACCTTCGGAAAAAGAGTTGGT
AGCTCTTGATCCGGCAAACAAACCACCGCTGGTAGCGGTGGTTTTTTTGTTTGCAAGCAGCAGATTACGC
GCAGAAAAAAAGGATCTCAAGAAGATCCTTTGATCTTTTCTACGGGGTCTGACGCTCAGTGGAACGAAAA
CTCACGTTAAGGGATTTTGGTCATGAGATTATCAAAAAGGATCTTCACCTAGATCCTTTTAAATTAAAAA
TGAAGTTTTAAATCAATCTAAAGTATATATGAGTAAACTTGGTCTGACAGTTACCAATGCTTAATCAGTG
AGGCACCTATCTCAGCGATCTGTCTATTTCGTTCATCCATAGTTGCCTGACTCCCCGTCGTGTAGATAAC
TACGATACGGGAGGGCTTACCATCTGGCCCCAGTGCTGCAATGATACCGCGAGACCCACGCTCACCGGCT
CCAGATTTATCAGCAATAAACCAGCCAGCCGGAAGGGCCGAGCGCAGAAGTGGTCCTGCAACTTTATCCG
CCTCCATCCAGTCTATTAATTGTTGCCGGGAAGCTAGAGTAAGTAGTTCGCCAGTTAATAGTTTGCGCAA
CGTTGTTGCCATTGCTACAGGCATCGTGGTGTCACGCTCGTCGTTTGGTATGGCTTCATTCAGCTCCGGT
TCCCAACGATCAAGGCGAGTTACATGATCCCCCATGTTGTGCAAAAAAGCGGTTAGCTCCTTCGGTCCTC
CGATCGTTGTCAGAAGTAAGTTGGCCGCAGTGTTATCACTCATGGTTATGGCAGCACTGCATAATTCTCT
TACTGTCATGCCATCCGTAAGATGCTTTTCTGTGACTGGTGAGTACTCAACCAAGTCATTCTGAGAATAG
TGTATGCGGCGACCGAGTTGCTCTTGCCCGGCGTCAATACGGGATAATACCGCGCCACATAGCAGAACTT
TAAAAGTGCTCATCATTGGAAAACGTTCTTCGGGGCGAAAACTCTCAAGGATCTTACCGCTGTTGAGATC
CAGTTCGATGTAACCCACTCGTGCACCCAACTGATCTTCAGCATCTTTTACTTTCACCAGCGTTTCTGGG
TGAGCAAAAACAGGAAGGCAAAATGCCGCAAAAAAGGGAATAAGGGCGACACGGAAATGTTGAATACTCA
TACTCTTCCTTTTTCAATATTATTGAAGCATTTATCAGGGTTATTGTCTCATGAGCGGATACATATTTGA
ATGTATTTAGAAAAATAAACAAATAGGGGTTCCGCGCACATTTCCCCGAAAAGTGCCACCTGAC
Features (pLannotate 1.2.2; 26 found; start..end, strand, type, name):
      1..742     +  promoter       adh1 promoter: promoter for the Schizosaccharomyces pombe adh1 gene encoding alcohol dehydrogenase
    744..762     -  misc_feature   MCS (fragment): pUC18/19 multiple cloning site
    763..4866    +  CDS            cas9: CAS9_STRP1 - Also known as csn1 From Streptococcus pyogenes serotype M1.
   4915..5162    +  terminator     CYC1 terminator: S. cerevisiae CYC1; transcription terminator for CYC1
   5236..5271    +  CDS            rop (fragment): Rop protein, which maintains plasmids at low copy number; rop
   5373..5422    +  misc_feature   bom (fragment): basis of mobility region from pBR322
   5432..5497    -  CDS            hus5 (fragment): UBC9_SCHPO - Also known as ubc9. Experimental evidence at protein level: Swiss-Prot protein existence level 1. Catalyzes the covalent attachment of ubiquitin-like protein SUMO/Smt3 to other proteins. Required for efficient recovery from DNA damage or S-phase arrest and normal mitosis. This may be as part of a checkpoint independent recovery process. From Schizosaccharomyces pombe (strain 972 / ATCC 24843) (Fission yeast).
   5551..5616    -  CDS            hus5 (fragment): UBC9_SCHPO - Also known as ubc9. Experimental evidence at protein level: Swiss-Prot protein existence level 1. Catalyzes the covalent attachment of ubiquitin-like protein SUMO/Smt3 to other proteins. Required for efficient recovery from DNA damage or S-phase arrest and normal mitosis. This may be as part of a checkpoint independent recovery process. From Schizosaccharomyces pombe (strain 972 / ATCC 24843) (Fission yeast).
   5777..6558    +  rep_origin     ars1: Schizosaccharomyces pombe autonomously replicating sequence ars1
   6636..6979    +  promoter       TEF promoter: Ashbya gossypii TEF promoter
   6980..7369    +  CDS            bsd: BSD_ASPTE - Experimental evidence at protein level: Swiss-Prot protein existence level 1. Catalyzes the deamination of the cytosine moiety of the antibiotics blasticidin S, cytomycin and acetylblasticidin S. From Aspergillus terreus.
   7378..7575    +  terminator     TEF terminator: Ashbya gossypii TEF terminator
   7587..7638    +  misc_feature   bom (fragment): basis of mobility region from pBR322
   7644..7798    -  CDS            lacZα (fragment): LacZα fragment of β-galactosidase; lacZ fragment
   7801..7838    -  misc_feature   MCS (fragment): pUC18/19 multiple cloning site
   7847..7898    -  misc_RNA       sTRSV HHRz: hammerhead ribozyme from the tobacco ringspot virus satellite RNA (Khvorova et al., 2003)
   7982..8016    -  CDS            M13 gene VI (fragment): pVI; VI; minor coat protein
   8017..8373    -  promoter       rrk1 promoter/leader: promoter and leader RNA for the Schizosaccharomyces pombe rrk1 gene encoding the K-RNA component of RNase P (Jacobs et al., 2014)
   8383..8401    -  misc_feature   MCS (fragment): pUC18/19 multiple cloning site
   8434..8450    -  protein_bind   lac operator: The lac repressor binds to the lac operator to inhibit transcription in E. coli. This inhibition can be relieved by adding lactose or isopropyl-β-D-thiogalactopyranoside (IPTG). lac repressor encoded by lacI
   8458..8488    -  promoter       lac promoter: promoter for the E. coli lac operon
   8503..8524    -  protein_bind   CAP binding site: CAP binding activates transcription in the presence of cAMP. E. coli catabolite activator protein
   8537..8629    -  CDS            lacI (fragment): lac repressor; lacI; The lac repressor binds to the lac operator to inhibit transcription in E. coli. This inhibition can be relieved by adding lactose or isopropyl-β-D-thiogalactopyranoside (IPTG).
   8812..9400    -  rep_origin     ori: high-copy-number ColE1/pMB1/pBR322/pUC origin of replication
   9571..10431   -  CDS            AmpR: β-lactamase; bla; confers resistance to ampicillin, carbenicillin, and related antibiotics
  10432..10536   -  promoter       AmpR promoter: bla
