[The description below was written by a language model from this plasmid's Addgene catalogue record and pLannotate feature annotations shown in this document.]
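Description:
pDB4279 is a fission yeast CRISPR/Cas9 expression plasmid of about 10.6 kb, derived from the pMZ374 backbone. It acts as an E. coli–Schizosaccharomyces pombe shuttle vector. In bacteria it is maintained at high copy through a ColE1/pUC-type origin and selected with ampicillin via the β-lactamase gene. In S. pombe it replicates autonomously through the ars1 element. Yeast selection relies on the intact bsdMX cassette, in which the Aspergillus terreus blasticidin S deaminase gene sits between the Ashbya gossypii TEF promoter and terminator and confers blasticidin S resistance.

The main payload is Streptococcus pyogenes Cas9, driven by the S. pombe adh1 promoter and terminated by the S. cerevisiae CYC1 terminator. On the opposite strand lies a guide RNA expression unit, made up of the S. pombe rrk1 promoter and leader with a downstream hammerhead ribozyme. In this arrangement the leader and the ribozyme are processed away to give a guide RNA with defined ends. The record does not annotate any specific targeting sequence or guide scaffold in this region, and the short lacZα, lac promoter/operator, rop, bom and M13 matches appear to be backbone remnants.

The plasmid belongs to a cloning-free genome editing system in which a gapped Cas9 plasmid and a PCR-amplified gRNA fragment are joined by gap repair inside fission yeast cells. A split selection marker, restored only by correct assembly, reduces background from non-specific repair. Because pDB4279 carries the complete bsdMX marker on an already circular plasmid, it serves as the transformation control for the split-bsdMX version of the method. The depositor and sequencing-derived records show the same features in the same order, differing only in start position and by two nucleotides in length.
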