Addgene plasmid #98698: pDB4279
Purpose: A control plasmid containing the intact bsdMX marker
Depositing lab: Li-Lin Du. Depositing organization: National Institute of Biological Sciences, Beijing. Publication: A Cloning-Free Method for CRISPR/Cas9-Mediated Genome Editing in Fission Yeast. Zhang XR, He JB, Wang YZ, Du LL. G3 (Bethesda). 2018 Apr 27. pii: g3.118.200164. doi: 10.1534/g3.118.200164. PubMed 29703785.
Backbone
  Vector backbone: pMZ374 (Addgene 59896)
  Vector type: Yeast Expression, CRISPR
Growth in bacteria
  Bacterial resistance: Ampicillin, 100 μg/mL
  Growth temperature: 37°C
  Growth strain: DH5alpha
  Copy number: High Copy
Gene/Insert
  Gene/Insert name: Cas9
  Cloning method: Unknown
Terms and licenses: Academic/Nonprofit Terms; Industry Terms: Not Available to Industry
Depositor comments: These plasmids are used for a cloning-free method of CRISPR/Cas9-mediated genome editing in fission yeast. This method takes advantage of gap repair in fission yeast cells to assemble two linear DNA fragments, a gapped Cas9-encoding plasmid and a PCR-amplified gRNA insert, into a circular plasmid. To reduce non-specific gap repair background, we adopt a split-marker strategy. pDB4280 and pDB4282 serve as the source of the gapped plasmid and the PCR template for gRNA insert amplification, respectively, in the split-ura4 system. pDB4281 and pDB4283 serve the same purposes for the split-bsdMX system. pDB4279 is a transformation control for the split-bsdMX system.
How to cite: pDB4279 was a gift from Li-Lin Du (Addgene plasmid # 98698 ; http://n2t.net/addgene:98698 ; RRID:Addgene_98698)
